Addgene plasmid #46739: pMT mir-1-1 reporter cel-mir-40
Depositing lab: David Bartel. Depositing organization: Whitehead Institute for Biomedical Research. Publication: Beyond Secondary Structure: Primary-Sequence Determinants License Pri-miRNA Hairpins for Processing. Auyeung VC, Ulitsky I, McGeary SE, Bartel DP. Cell. 2013 Feb 14;152(4):844-58. doi: 10.1016/j.cell.2013.01.031. PubMed 23415231.
Backbone
  Vector backbone: pMT-DEST48 mir-1-1 reporter
  Backbone manufacturer: Bartel lab
  Backbone size w/o insert (bp): 5179
  Vector type: Insect Expression, RNAi
Growth in bacteria
  Bacterial resistance: Ampicillin, 100 μg/mL
  Growth temperature: 37°C
  Growth strain: DH5alpha
  Copy number: High Copy
Gene/Insert
  Gene/Insert name: cel-mir-40 (alt name: cel-mir-40 pri-mRNA)
  Species: C. elegans (nematode)
  Promoter: Metallothionein (MT)
  Tag / fusion protein: hsa-mir-1-1 (C terminal on insert); His (C terminal on backbone)
  Cloning method: Gateway Cloning
  Sequencing primers: 5′ MT-Forward (5'-CATCTCAGTGCAACTAAA-3'); 3′ BGH-rev
Terms and licenses: Academic/Nonprofit Terms; Industry Terms: Not Available to Industry
How to cite: pMT mir-1-1 reporter cel-mir-40 was a gift from David Bartel (Addgene plasmid # 46739 ; http://n2t.net/addgene:46739 ; RRID:Addgene_46739)
