[The description below was written by a language model from this plasmid's Addgene catalogue record and pLannotate feature annotations shown in this document.]
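Description:
pMT mir-1-1 reporter cel-mir-40 is an insect-cell expression plasmid built on a laboratory-modified pMT-DEST48 Gateway backbone. It is designed to test how well a C. elegans primary microRNA transcript is processed. It is propagated in E. coli as a high-copy plasmid through a ColE1/pUC-type origin and selected with ampicillin through the β-lactamase gene and its own promoter. The remaining bacterial annotations (fragments of rop, bom, lacZα, lacI, and the lac promoter/operator) are backbone remnants with no apparent role in the design.

The expression unit is driven by the Drosophila metallothionein (MT) promoter, which is metal-inducible in insect cells. Downstream, attB1 and attB2 sites left by Gateway recombination flank the cel-mir-40 pri-miRNA insert. The annotation software detected two adjacent hairpins of the mir-36 family in this interval, a family assignment that would fit mir-40, though the record does not say which hairpins the cloned fragment contains. After attB2 come a V5 tag sequence inherited from the destination vector and then a mir-1 precursor, corresponding to the hsa-mir-1-1 hairpin listed as fused 3′ of the insert. An SV40 polyadenylation signal follows this region, though it is annotated on the opposite strand. Both hairpins are therefore carried on one transcript, presumably so that mir-1-1 serves as an internal reference for the test hairpin, although the record does not state this role. The V5 and catalogued His tags are not relevant to a non-coding insert.

The associated study concerns primary-sequence determinants that license pri-miRNA hairpins for processing. The deposited sequence (4,198 nt) is shorter than the listed backbone size of 5,179 bp, a discrepancy the record does not explain.
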