Features (pLannotate 1.2.2; 20 found; start..end, strand, type, name):
      1..35      +  CDS            rop (fragment): Rop protein, which maintains plasmids at low copy number; rop
    137..236     +  misc_feature   bom (fragment): basis of mobility region from pBR322
    242..396     -  CDS            lacZα (fragment): LacZα fragment of β-galactosidase; lacZ fragment
    407..833     +  promoter       MT promoter: Drosophila metallothionein promoter
    859..883     +  protein_bind   attB1: mutant version of attB; recombination site for the Gateway® BP reaction BP Clonase™
    964..1064    +  ncRNA          mir-36: Accession: RF00685 - microRNA mir-36
   1089..1193    +  ncRNA          mir-36: Accession: RF00685 - microRNA mir-36
   1203..1227    -  protein_bind   attB2: mutant version of attB; recombination site for the Gateway® BP reaction BP Clonase™
   1241..1282    +  CDS            V5 tag: epitope tag from simian virus 5
   1354..1430    +  ncRNA          mir-1: Accession: RF00103 - mir-1 microRNA precursor family
   1700..1834    -  polyA_signal   SV40 poly(A) signal: SV40 polyadenylation signal
   1857..1941    -  CDS            large T antigen (fragment): large T antigen from SV40 (simian virus 40)
   1941..1965    +  misc_feature   MCS (fragment): pUC18/19 multiple cloning site
   2002..2018    -  protein_bind   lac operator: The lac repressor binds to the lac operator to inhibit transcription in E. coli. This inhibition can be relieved by adding lactose or isopropyl-β-D-thiogalactopyranoside (IPTG). lac repressor encoded by lacI
   2026..2056    -  promoter       lac promoter: promoter for the E. coli lac operon
   2071..2092    -  protein_bind   CAP binding site: CAP binding activates transcription in the presence of cAMP. E. coli catabolite activator protein
   2105..2197    -  CDS            lacI (fragment): lac repressor; lacI; The lac repressor binds to the lac operator to inhibit transcription in E. coli. This inhibition can be relieved by adding lactose or isopropyl-β-D-thiogalactopyranoside (IPTG).
   2380..2968    -  rep_origin     ori: high-copy-number ColE1/pMB1/pBR322/pUC origin of replication
   3139..3999    -  CDS            AmpR: β-lactamase; bla; confers resistance to ampicillin, carbenicillin, and related antibiotics
   4000..4104    -  promoter       AmpR promoter: bla
>Addgene plasmid #46739 | pMT mir-1-1 reporter cel-mir-40 | depositor full sequence | sequence record 117512 | pMT mir-1-1 reporter cel-mir-40 sequence 4198 bps
TCGCGCGTTTCGGTGATGACGGTGAAAACCTCTGACACATGCAGCTCCCGGAGACGGTCACAGCTTGTCT
GTAAGCGGATGCCGGGAGCAGACAAGCCCGTCAGGGCGCGTCAGCGGGTGTTGGCGGGTGTCGGGGCTGG
CTTAACTATGCGGCATCAGAGCAGATTGTACTGAGAGTGCACCATATGCGGTGTGAAATACCGCACAGAT
GCGTAAGGAGAAAATACCGCATCAGGCGCCATTCGCCATTCAGGCTGCGCAACTGTTGGGAAGGGCGATC
GGTGCGGGCCTCTTCGCTATTACGCCAGCTGGCGAAAGGGGGATGTGCTGCAAGGCGATTAAGTTGGGTA
ACGCCAGGGTTTTCCCAGTCACGACGTTGTAAAACGACGGCCAGTGCCAGTGAATTAATTCGTTGCAGGA
CAGGATGTGGTGCCCGATGTGACTAGCTCTTTGCTGCAGGCCGTCCTATCCTCTGGTTCCGATAAGAGAC
CCAGAACTCCGGCCCCCCACCGCCCACCGCCACCCCCATACATATGTGGTACGCAAGTAAGAGTGCCTGC
GCATGCCCCATGTGCCCCACCAAGAGTTTTGCATCCCATACAAGTCCCCAAAGTGGAGAACCGAACCAAT
TCTTCGCGGGCAGAACAAAAGCTTCTGCACACGTCTCCACTCGAATTTGGAGCCGGCCGGCGTGTGCAAA
AGAGGTGAATCGAACGAAAGACCCGTGTGTAAAGCCGCGTTTCCAAAATGTATAAAACCGAGAGCATCTG
GCCAATGTGCATCAGTTGTGGTCAGCAGCAAAATCAAGTGAATCATCTCAGTGCAACTAAAGGGGGGATC
TAGATCGGGGTACATCAAACAAGTTTGTACAAAAAAGCAGGCTCATATGCCAGCTGATTTCGTCTTGGTA
ATAAGCTCGTCATTGAGATTATCACCGGGTGTAAATCAGCTTGGCTCTGGTGTCTCCGAACCTCCTGTCC
GCACCTCAGTGGATGTATGCCATGATGATAAGATATCAGAAATCCTATCACCGGGTGTACATCAGCTAAG
GTGCGGGTACAGGTGCATTTGATATCAAGGTGAGTTATTTTTAAGTGGGTCCCAGAGACCTTGGTGGTTT
TTCTCTGCAGTGATAGATACTTCTAACAACTCGCTATCACCGGGTGAAAAATCACCTAGGTCTGGAGCCT
CCTGCTAAGCTTACCCAGCTTTCTTGTACAAAGTGGTTCGATGGTTCGAAGGTAAGCCTATCCCTAACCC
TCTCCTCGGTCTCGATTCTACGCGTTCTAGAGCAGTGGGGTCAGCTTCTACCGGGGCGGCGTCCCGGGGT
CTTGGAACTGCATGCAGACTGCCTGCTTGGGAAACATACTTCTTTATATGCCCATATGGACCTGCTAAGC
TATGGAATGTAAAGAAGTATGTATCTCAGGCCGGGACCTCTCTCGCCGCACTGAGGGGCACTCCACACCA
CGGGGGCCGCCGCGGCCGACAGCCAGCCAGGCGGCTGTGGTGGGGGTGAGGCTGGGGCGGCAGGCTGCCT
GGGCGTTGGTGGACGGTCGTGTCCCCGACAGCATTGTTCTGTCACTTTGCCTGTGTCAGCAGGTGGAAGT
GCTCACCAGACATCTAGAACGCGTACCGGTCATCATCACCATCACCATTGAGTTTAAACCCGCTGATCAG
CCTCGACTGTGCCTTCTAAGATCCAGACATGATAAGATACATTGATGAGTTTGGACAAACCACAACTAGA
ATGCAGTGAAAAAAATGCTTTATTTGTGAAATTTGTGATGCTATTGCTTTATTTGTAACCATTATAAGCT
GCAATAAACAAGTTAACAACAACAATTGCATTCATTTTATGTTTCAGGTTCAGGGGGAGGTGTGGGAGGT
TTTTTAAAGCAAGTAAAACCTCTACAAATGTGGTATGGCTGATTATGATCAGTCGACCTGCAGGCATGCA
AGCTTGGCGTAATCATGGTCATAGCTGTTTCCTGTGTGAAATTGTTATCCGCTCACAATTCCACACAACA
TACGAGCCGGAAGCATAAAGTGTAAAGCCTGGGGTGCCTAATGAGTGAGCTAACTCACATTAATTGCGTT
GCGCTCACTGCCCGCTTTCCAGTCGGGAAACCTGTCGTGCCAGCTGCATTAATGAATCGGCCAACGCGCG
GGGAGAGGCGGTTTGCGTATTGGGCGCTCTTCCGCTTCCTCGCTCACTGACTCGCTGCGCTCGGTCGTTC
GGCTGCGGCGAGCGGTATCAGCTCACTCAAAGGCGGTAATACGGTTATCCACAGAATCAGGGGATAACGC
AGGAAAGAACATGTGAGCAAAAGGCCAGCAAAAGGCCAGGAACCGTAAAAAGGCCGCGTTGCTGGCGTTT
TTCCATAGGCTCCGCCCCCCTGACGAGCATCACAAAAATCGACGCTCAAGTCAGAGGTGGCGAAACCCGA
CAGGACTATAAAGATACCAGGCGTTTCCCCCTGGAAGCTCCCTCGTGCGCTCTCCTGTTCCGACCCTGCC
GCTTACCGGATACCTGTCCGCCTTTCTCCCTTCGGGAAGCGTGGCGCTTTCTCATAGCTCACGCTGTAGG
TATCTCAGTTCGGTGTAGGTCGTTCGCTCCAAGCTGGGCTGTGTGCACGAACCCCCCGTTCAGCCCGACC
GCTGCGCCTTATCCGGTAACTATCGTCTTGAGTCCAACCCGGTAAGACACGACTTATCGCCACTGGCAGC
AGCCACTGGTAACAGGATTAGCAGAGCGAGGTATGTAGGCGGTGCTACAGAGTTCTTGAAGTGGTGGCCT
AACTACGGCTACACTAGAAGGACAGTATTTGGTATCTGCGCTCTGCTGAAGCCAGTTACCTTCGGAAAAA
GAGTTGGTAGCTCTTGATCCGGCAAACAAACCACCGCTGGTAGCGGTGGTTTTTTTGTTTGCAAGCAGCA
GATTACGCGCAGAAAAAAAGGATCTCAAGAAGATCCTTTGATCTTTTCTACGGGGTCTGACGCTCAGTGG
AACGAAAACTCACGTTAAGGGATTTTGGTCATGAGATTATCAAAAAGGATCTTCACCTAGATCCTTTTAA
ATTAAAAATGAAGTTTTAAATCAATCTAAAGTATATATGAGTAAACTTGGTCTGACAGTTACCAATGCTT
AATCAGTGAGGCACCTATCTCAGCGATCTGTCTATTTCGTTCATCCATAGTTGCCTGACTCCCCGTCGTG
TAGATAACTACGATACGGGAGGGCTTACCATCTGGCCCCAGTGCTGCAATGATACCGCGAGACCCACGCT
CACCGGCTCCAGATTTATCAGCAATAAACCAGCCAGCCGGAAGGGCCGAGCGCAGAAGTGGTCCTGCAAC
TTTATCCGCCTCCATCCAGTCTATTAATTGTTGCCGGGAAGCTAGAGTAAGTAGTTCGCCAGTTAATAGT
TTGCGCAACGTTGTTGCCATTGCTACAGGCATCGTGGTGTCACGCTCGTCGTTTGGTATGGCTTCATTCA
GCTCCGGTTCCCAACGATCAAGGCGAGTTACATGATCCCCCATGTTGTGCAAAAAAGCGGTTAGCTCCTT
CGGTCCTCCGATCGTTGTCAGAAGTAAGTTGGCCGCAGTGTTATCACTCATGGTTATGGCAGCACTGCAT
AATTCTCTTACTGTCATGCCATCCGTAAGATGCTTTTCTGTGACTGGTGAGTACTCAACCAAGTCATTCT
GAGAATAGTGTATGCGGCGACCGAGTTGCTCTTGCCCGGCGTCAATACGGGATAATACCGCGCCACATAG
CAGAACTTTAAAAGTGCTCATCATTGGAAAACGTTCTTCGGGGCGAAAACTCTCAAGGATCTTACCGCTG
TTGAGATCCAGTTCGATGTAACCCACTCGTGCACCCAACTGATCTTCAGCATCTTTTACTTTCACCAGCG
TTTCTGGGTGAGCAAAAACAGGAAGGCAAAATGCCGCAAAAAAGGGAATAAGGGCGACACGGAAATGTTG
AATACTCATACTCTTCCTTTTTCAATATTATTGAAGCATTTATCAGGGTTATTGTCTCATGAGCGGATAC
ATATTTGAATGTATTTAGAAAAATAAACAAATAGGGGTTCCGCGCACATTTCCCCGAAAAGTGCCACCTG
ACGTCTAAGAAACCATTATTATCATGACATTAACCTATAAAAATAGGCGTATCACGAGGCCCTTTCGT
