>Addgene plasmid #46739 | pMT mir-1-1 reporter cel-mir-40 | addgene partial sequence | sequence record 73844 | MT-Forward 5'-CATCTCAGTGCAACTAAA-3'
AAAAAGCAGGCTCATATGCCAGCTGATTTCGTCTTGGTAATAAGCTCGTCATTGAGATTATCACCGGGTG
TAAATCAGCTTGGCTCTGGTGTCTCCGAACCTCCTGTCCGCACCTCAGTGGATGTATGCCATGATGATAA
GATATCAGAAATCCTATCACCGGGTGTACATCAGCTAAGGTGCGGGTACAGGTGCATTTGATATCAAGGT
GAGTTATTTTTAAGTGGGTCCCAGAGACCTTGGTGGTTTTTCTCTGCAGTGATAGATACTTCTAACAACT
CGCTATCACCGGGTGAAAAATCACCTAGGTCTGGAGCCTCCTGCTAAGCTTACCCAGCTTTCTTGTACAA
AGTGGTTCGATGGTTCGAAGGTAAGCCTATCCCTAACCCTCTCCTCGGTCTCGATTCTACGCGTTCTAGA
GCAGTGGGGTCAGCTTCTACCGGGGCGGCGTCCCGGGGTCTTGGAACTGCATGCAGACTGCCTGCTTGGG
AAACATACTTCTTTATATGCCCATATGGACCTGCTAAGCTATGGAATGTAAAGAAGTATGTATCTCAGGC
CGGGACCTCTCTCGCCGCACTGAGGGGCACTCCACACCACGGGGGCCGCCGCGGCCGACAGCCAGCCAGG
CGGCTGTGGTGGGGGTGAGGCTGGGGCGGCAGGCTGCCTGGGCGTTGGTGGACGGTCGTGTCCCCGACAG
CATTGTTCTGTCACTTTGCCTGTGTCAGCAGGTGGAAGTGCTCACCAGACATCTAGAACGCGTACCGGTC
ATCATCACCATCACCATTGAGTTTAAACCCGCTGATCAGCCTCGACTGTGCCTTCTAAGATCCAGACATG
ATAAGATACATTGATGAGTTTGGACAAACCACAACTAGAATGCAGTGAAAAAAATGCTTTATTTGTGAAA
TTTGTGATGCTATTGCTTTATTTGTAACC
